Addgene plasmid #178317: 6xAP-1_RE::Renilla
Purpose: AP-1 Renilla luciferase reporter
Depositing lab: Koen Venken. Publication: Synthetic Assembly DNA Cloning of Multiplex Hextuple Luciferase Reporter Plasmids. Sarrion-Perdigones A, Gonzalez Y, Venken KJT. Methods Mol Biol. 2022;2524:409-432. doi: 10.1007/978-1-0716-2453-1_32. PubMed 35821490.
Backbone
  Vector backbone: Alpha C Vector
  Backbone manufacturer: Venken Lab, #124525
  Backbone size w/o insert (bp): 2326
  Total vector size (bp): 3844
  Vector type: Mammalian Expression, Luciferase, Synthetic Biology
Growth in bacteria
  Bacterial resistance: Kanamycin, 50 μg/mL
  Growth temperature: 37°C
  Growth strain: DH5alpha
  Copy number: High Copy
Gene/Insert
  Gene/Insert name: AP-1 Renilla Reporter (alt name: Transcription Blocker + 6 copies of the AP-1 DNA binding motif + miniP, Renilla Luciferase)
  Species: H. sapiens (human), Synthetic
  Insert size (bp): 1518
  Cloning method: Restriction Enzyme; 5′ cloning site BsaI (destroyed during cloning); 3′ cloning site BsaI (destroyed during cloning)
  Sequencing primers: 5′ aatgagctgatttaacaaaaatttaacgcg; 3′ ctttttacggttcctggccttttg
Terms and licenses: Academic/Nonprofit Terms; Industry Terms: Not Available to Industry
How to cite: 6xAP-1_RE::Renilla was a gift from Koen Venken (Addgene plasmid # 178317 ; http://n2t.net/addgene:178317 ; RRID:Addgene_178317)
