[The description below was written by a language model from this plasmid's Addgene catalogue record and pLannotate feature annotations shown in this document.]
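Description:
6xAP-1_RE::Renilla is a 3,844 bp transcriptional reporter plasmid for mammalian cells in which Renilla luciferase output reports on AP-1 pathway activity. It is built on the Alpha C Vector, a compact (about 2.3 kb) synthetic-assembly backbone, into which the roughly 1.5 kb reporter unit was inserted by BsaI-based cloning that destroyed both sites, consistent with a Golden Gate-style modular assembly. The backbone carries a high-copy ColE1/pUC-type origin for propagation in E. coli, a kanamycin resistance gene (aph(3')-Ia) annotated as driven by the cat promoter, and an f1 phage origin. No mammalian selection cassette is annotated, so the plasmid is suited to transient transfection.

The reporter unit begins with a transcription blocker, made of a synthetic polyadenylation signal followed by the RNA polymerase II pause site from the human α2 globin gene. This element terminates read-through transcription arising from the backbone or from upstream units, keeping background low. Downstream, according to the catalogue entry, lie six copies of the AP-1 DNA binding motif. These are not separately annotated in the feature table but would fall in the gap between the pause site and the minimal TATA-box promoter (minP), which has little basal activity on its own. Binding of AP-1 transcription factors to the response elements activates minP and drives the Renilla luciferase coding sequence, whose transcript is terminated by the bovine growth hormone polyadenylation signal.

The plasmid functions as a stand-alone AP-1 pathway reporter and, according to the associated publication title, belongs to a toolkit for assembling multiplex hextuple luciferase reporter plasmids, in which several pathway-specific luciferase units are combined.
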