Features (pLannotate 1.2.2; 10 found; start..end, strand, type, name):
     25..73      +  polyA_signal   poly(A) signal: synthetic polyadenylation signal
     87..178     +  misc_feature   pause site: RNA polymerase II transcriptional pause signal from the human α2 globin gene
    301..332     +  promoter       minP: minimal TATA-box promoter with low basal activity
    366..1298    +  CDS            LUCI_RENRE: Experimental evidence at protein level: Swiss-Prot protein existence level 1. Upon binding the substrate, the enzyme catalyzes an oxygenation, producing a very short-lived hydroperoxide that cyclizes into a dioxetanone structure, which collapses, releasing a CO(2) molecule. The spontaneous breakdown of the dioxetanone releases the energy (about 50 kcal/mole) that is necessary to generate the excited state of the coelenteramide product, which is the singlet form of the monoanion. In vivo the product undergoes the process of nonradiative energy transfer to an accessory protein, a green fluoresce
   1306..1530    +  polyA_signal   bGH poly(A) signal: bovine growth hormone polyadenylation signal
   1654..2242    -  rep_origin     ori: high-copy-number ColE1/pMB1/pBR322/pUC origin of replication
   2357..2459    +  promoter       cat promoter: promoter of the E. coli cat gene encoding chloramphenicol acetyltransferase
   2460..3273    +  CDS            KanR (fragment): aminoglycoside phosphotransferase; aph(3')-Ia; confers resistance to kanamycin in bacteria or G418 (Geneticin®) in eukaryotes
   3361..3378    -  promoter       tet promoter (fragment): E. coli promoter for tetracycline efflux protein gene
   3389..3844    +  rep_origin     f1 ori (sequence partly withheld): f1 bacteriophage origin of replication; arrow indicates direction of (+) strand synthesis
>Addgene plasmid #178317 | 6xAP-1_RE::Renilla | addgene full sequence | sequence record 359626 | Addgene NGS Result
TAACGGTACCGTCTCAAATGGGAGAATAAAATATCTTTATTTTCATTACATCTGTGTGTTGGTTTTTTGT
GTGAATCGATAGTACTAACATACGCTCTCCATCAAAACAAAACGAAACAAAACAAACTAGCAAAATAGGC
TGTCCCCAGTGCAAGTGCAGGTGCCAGAACATTTCTCTCGCTGCAGACTATGAGTCAAACAGCGTGACTC
AAGTTGAGTCAGTTGACTCACTTGAGTCACTGACTCAGGCATGCTCCCTCGAGGATATCAAATCTGGCCT
CGGCGGCCAAGCTTAGACACTAGAGGGTATATAATGGAAGCTCGACTTCCAGCTTGGCAATCCGGTACTG
TTGGTAAAGCCACCAATGACTTCCAAGGTTTATGACCCCGAGCAACGCAAGAGAATGATAACTGGGCCTC
AGTGGTGGGCCAGATGTAAACAAATGAATGTCCTTGATAGTTTCATCAATTACTACGACAGTGAAAAGCA
TGCAGAAAACGCCGTAATTTTTTTGCATGGCAACGCAGCCTCCTCTTATTTGTGGCGACACGTAGTCCCG
CATATAGAGCCGGTAGCTAGGTGTATTATCCCTGATCTGATCGGAATGGGAAAGAGTGGCAAGTCAGGGA
ATGGATCTTATCGCCTTCTTGACCACTACAAGTATCTGACGGCTTGGTTCGAACTCTTGAATTTGCCGAA
GAAAATCATCTTCGTGGGTCACGATTGGGGAGCCTGTCTCGCGTTCCATTATTCCTACGAGCATCAGGAC
AAGATAAAGGCAATCGTTCACGCCGAGTCTGTAGTAGATGTAATCGAGTCCTGGGACGAATGGCCAGATA
TTGAGGAGGATATAGCATTGATTAAAAGCGAGGAAGGGGAAAAGATGGTGCTGGAGAACAACTTCTTTGT
GGAAACAATGCTTCCTTCAAAAATCATGAGAAAACTGGAACCCGAGGAATTTGCCGCTTATCTCGAACCG
TTTAAAGAAAAGGGAGAAGTCCGCAGGCCAACACTTTCCTGGCCAAGAGAAATCCCGCTCGTCAAAGGCG
GAAAGCCGGATGTTGTGCAAATAGTCCGAAATTACAACGCGTACCTCCGGGCCTCTGACGATCTCCCTAA
AATGTTTATAGAATCAGATCCAGGATTTTTTAGCAACGCTATCGTAGAAGGAGCAAAGAAATTTCCAAAT
ACCGAATTTGTCAAAGTAAAGGGACTGCATTTCAGTCAAGAGGACGCTCCAGACGAGATGGGCAAATACA
TAAAGTCCTTTGTAGAGAGGGTCCTGAAGAACGAACAGTGAGCTTCTGTGCCTTCTAGTTGCCAGCCATC
TGTTGTTTGCCCCTCCCCCGTGCCTTCCTTGACCCTGGAAGGTGCCACTCCCACTGTCCTTTCCTAATAA
AATGAGGAAATTGCATCGCATTGTCTGAGTAGGTGTCATTCTATTCTGGGGGGTGGGGTGGGGCAGGACA
GCAAGGGGGAGGATTGGGAAGACAATAGCAGGCATGCTGGGGATGCGGTGGGCTCTATGGCGCTGCTTTG
AGACGGTACCTGACACGGTTATCCACAGAATCAGGGGATAACGCAGGAAAGAACATGTGAGCAAAAGGCC
AGCAAAAGGCCAGGAACCGTAAAAAGGCCGCGTTGCTGGCGTTTTTCCATAGGCTCCGCCCCCCTGACGA
GCATCACAAAAATCGACGCTCAAGTCAGAGGTGGCGAAACCCGACAGGACTATAAAGATACCAGGCGTTT
CCCCCTGGAAGCTCCCTCGTGCGCTCTCCTGTTCCGACCCTGCCGCTTACCGGATACCTGTCCGCCTTTC
TCCCTTCGGGAAGCGTGGCGCTTTCTCATAGCTCACGCTGTAGGTATCTCAGTTCGGTGTAGGTCGTTCG
CTCCAAGCTGGGCTGTGTGCACGAACCCCCCGTTCAGCCCGACCGCTGCGCCTTATCCGGTAACTATCGT
CTTGAGTCCAACCCGGTAAGACACGACTTATCGCCACTGGCAGCAGCCACTGGTAACAGGATTAGCAGAG
CGAGGTATGTAGGCGGTGCTACAGAGTTCTTGAAGTGGTGGCCTAACTACGGCTACACTAGAAGAACAGT
ATTTGGTATCTGCGCTCTGCTGAAGCCAGTTACCTTCGGAAAAAGAGTTGGTAGCTCTTGATCCGGCAAA
CAAACCACCGCTGGTAGCGGTGGTTTTTTTGTTTGCAAGCAGCAGATTACGCGCAGAAAAAAAGGATCTC
AAGAAGATCCTTTGATCTTTTCTACGGGGTCTGACGCTCAGTGGAACGAAAACTCACGTTAAGGGATTTT
GGTCATGAGATTATCAAAAAGGATCTTCACCTAGATCCTTTTGTGATGATCGGCACGTAAGAGGTTCCAA
CTTTCACCATAATGAAATAAGATCACTACCGGGCGTATTTTTTGAGTTATCGAGATTTTCAGGAGCTAAG
GAAGCTAAAATGAGCCATATTCAACGGGAAACGTCTTGCTCAAGGCCGCGATTAAATTCCAACATGGATG
CTGATTTATATGGGTATAAATGGGCTCGCGATAATGTCGGGCAATCAGGTGCGACAATCTACCGATTGTA
TGGGAAGCCCGATGCGCCAGAGTTGTTTCTGAAACATGGCAAAGGTAGCGTTGCCAATGATGTTACAGAT
GAGATGGTCAGACTAAACTGGCTGACGGAATTTATGCCTCTTCCGACCATCAAGCATTTTATCCGTACTC
CTGATGATGCATGGTTACTCACCACTGCGATCCCAGGGAAAACAGCATTCCAGGTATTAGAAGAATATCC
TGATTCAGGTGAAAATATTGTTGATGCGCTGGCAGTGTTCCTGCGCCGGTTGCATTCGATTCCTGTTTGT
AATTGTCCTTTTAACAGCGATCGCGTATTTCGACTCGCTCAGGCGCAATCACGAATGAATAACGGTTTGG
TTGATGCGAGTGATTTTGATGACGAGCGTAATGGCTGGCCTGTTGAACAAGTCTGGAAAGAAATGCATAA
ACTTTTGCCATTCTCACCGGATTCAGTAGTCACTCATGGTGATTTCTCACTTGATAACCTTATTTTTGAC
GAGGGGAAATTAATAGGTTGTATTGATGTTGGACGAGTCGGAATCGCAGACCGATACCAGGATCTTGCCA
TCCTATGGAACTGCCTCGGTGAGTTTTCTCCTTCATTACAGAAACGGCTTTTTCAAAAATATGGTATTGA
TAATCCTGATATGAATAAATTGCAGTTTCATTTGATGCTCGATGAGTTTTTCTGATTTTTTTTAAGGCAG
TTATTGGTGCCCTTAAACGCCTGGTTGCTACGCCTGAATAAGTGATAATAAGCGGATGAATGGCAGAAAT
TCGATGATAAGCTGTCAAACATGATGT
[125 nt withheld, positions 3388-3512]
C
[91 nt withheld, positions 3514-3604]
AGGGTGATGGTTCACGTAGTGGGCCAGCGCCCTGATAGACGGTTTTTCGCCCTTTGACGTTGGAGTCCAC
GTTCTTT
[37 nt withheld, positions 3682-3718]
ACCCTATCTCGGTCTATTCTTTTGATTTATAAGGGATTTTGCCGATTTCGGCCTATTGGTTAAAAAATGA
GCTGATTTAACAAAAATTTAACGCGAATTTTAACAAAATATTAACGCTTACAATTT
